Addgene plasmid #231872: pDest17_Gcn4 P+
Purpose: Bacterial expression of N-terminally 6His tagged Gcn4 P+
Depositing lab: Aseem Ansari & Tanja Mittag. Depositing organization: St. Jude Children's Research Hospital. Publication: Reconciling competing models on the roles of condensates and soluble complexes in transcription factor function. Bremer A, Lang WH, Kempen RP, Sweta K, Taylor AB, Borgia MB, Ansari AZ, Mittag T. bioRxiv [Preprint]. 2024 Nov 22:2024.11.21.624739. doi: 10.1101/2024.11.21.624739. PubMed 39605529.
Backbone
  Vector backbone: pDest17
  Backbone manufacturer: Invtirogen
  Vector type: Bacterial Expression
Growth in bacteria
  Bacterial resistance: Ampicillin, 100 μg/mL
  Growth temperature: 37°C
  Growth strain: DH5alpha
  Copy number: Low Copy
Gene/Insert
  Gene/Insert name: Gcn4 P+
  Species: S. cerevisiae (budding yeast)
  Mutation: S122P, T131F, A141P, E143D
  Promoter: T7
  Tag / fusion protein: 6xHis, TEV cleavage site (N terminal on backbone)
  Cloning method: Gateway Cloning
Terms and licenses: Academic/Nonprofit Terms; Industry Terms: Not Available to Industry
Depositor comments: The depositing lab recommends using BL21_pLysS strain for protein expression and purification. Please visit https://doi.org/10.1101/2024.11.21.624739 for bioRxiv preprint.
How to cite: pDest17_Gcn4 P+ was a gift from Aseem Ansari & Tanja Mittag (Addgene plasmid # 231872 ; http://n2t.net/addgene:231872 ; RRID:Addgene_231872)
