[The description below was written by a language model from this plasmid's Addgene catalogue record and pLannotate feature annotations shown in this document.]
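Description:
pDest17_Gcn4 P+ is a bacterial expression plasmid built on the Gateway destination vector pDest17, carrying a mutant form of the Saccharomyces cerevisiae transcription factor Gcn4 for recombinant production in E. coli. The backbone is pBR322-derived: it has a ColE1/pMB1-type origin together with the bom mobility region and the rop gene, whose product restrains copy number, consistent with the catalogue's low-copy designation. Selection is by ampicillin through the β-lactamase gene and its own promoter. The tetracycline resistance gene is annotated only as fragments, with its tet promoter, so these appear to be backbone remnants rather than a usable marker.

The expression cassette runs from a T7 promoter and the phage T7 gene 10 ribosome binding site into an N-terminal polyhistidine tag, followed by attB1, the Gcn4 coding sequence, attB2 and the T7 terminator. The flanking attB sites are the scars of the Gateway recombination used to install the insert. The catalogue also lists a TEV protease cleavage site at the N terminus, which would allow tag removal after affinity purification, although it is not separately annotated in the feature table. The annotation tool labels the Gcn4 region as a fragment spanning roughly 350 nucleotides, suggesting that only part of the protein is encoded, though the record does not state the boundaries. The "P+" variant carries four substitutions: S122P, T131F, A141P and E143D. Because transcription depends on T7 RNA polymerase, expression requires a host supplying that enzyme, and the depositors recommend a BL21 pLysS strain. The construct is intended for purifying His-tagged Gcn4 P+, in the context of work on the roles of condensates and soluble complexes in transcription factor function.
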