Features (pLannotate 1.2.2; 17 found; start..end, strand, type, name):
     21..39      +  promoter       T7 promoter: promoter for bacteriophage T7 RNA polymerase
     71..93      +  RBS            RBS: efficient ribosome binding site from bacteriophage T7 gene 10 (Olins and Rangwala, 1989)
    111..131     +  CDS            8xHis (fragment): 8xHis affinity tag
    140..164     +  protein_bind   attB1: mutant version of attB; recombination site for the Gateway® BP reaction BP Clonase™
    179..526     +  CDS            GCN4 (fragment): GCN4_YEAST - Also known as AAS101 From Saccharomyces cerevisiae (strain ATCC 204508 / S288c) (Baker's yeast).
    531..555     -  protein_bind   attB2: mutant version of attB; recombination site for the Gateway® BP reaction BP Clonase™
    565..614     +  CDS            SET1 (fragment): solubility-enhancement tag derived from T7 phage gene 10B
    622..669     +  terminator     T7 terminator: transcription terminator for bacteriophage T7 RNA polymerase
    695..987     -  CDS            TcR (fragment): tetracycline efflux protein; tet; confers resistance to tetracycline
   1035..1063    -  promoter       tet promoter: E. coli promoter for tetracycline efflux protein gene
   1176..1280    +  promoter       AmpR promoter: bla
   1281..2141    +  CDS            AmpR: β-lactamase; bla; confers resistance to ampicillin, carbenicillin, and related antibiotics
   2312..2900    +  rep_origin     ori: high-copy-number ColE1/pMB1/pBR322/pUC origin of replication
   3086..3225    -  misc_feature   bom: basis of mobility region from pBR322
   3327..3518    -  CDS            rop: Rop protein, which maintains plasmids at low copy number; rop
   3535..3915    +  CDS            YPB1_ECOLX: Protein predicted: Swiss-Prot protein existence level 4. From Escherichia coli.
   4157..5061    -  CDS            TcR (fragment): tetracycline efflux protein; tet; confers resistance to tetracycline
>Addgene plasmid #231872 | pDest17_Gcn4 P+ | addgene full sequence | sequence record 465532 | Addgene NGS Result
AGATCTCGATCCCGCGAAATTAATACGACTCACTATAGGGAGACCACAACGGTTTCCCTCTAGAAATAAT
TTTGTTTAACTTTAAGAAGGAGATATACATATGTCGTACTACCATCACCATCACCATCACCTCGAATCAA
CAAGTTTGTACAAAAAAGCAGGCTTCGAGAACCTGTATTTTCAGGGTAGCAGCACCGATAGCACCCCGAT
GTTTGAATATGAAAATCTGGAAGATAACAGCAAAGAATGGACACCGCTGTTTGATAATGATATTCCGGTT
TTTACCGATGATGTTAGCCTGGCAGATAAACCGATTGATAGCGGTAGCGGTTCAGGTAGCGGTAGTCCGG
AAAGCAGCGATCCGGCAGCACTGAAACGTGCCCGTAATACCGAAGCAGCACGTCGTAGCCGTGCACGTAA
ACTGCAGCGTATGAAACAGTTAGAAGATAAGGTTGAAGAACTGCTGTGCAAAAACTATCACCTGGAAAAT
GAAGTTGCCCGTCTGAAAAAACTGGTTGGTGAACGTTAAGACCCAGCTTTCTTGTACAAAGTGGTTGATT
CGAGGCTGCTAACAAAGCCCGAAAGGAAGCTGAGTTGGCTGCTGCCACCGCTGAGCAATAACTAGCATAA
CCCCTTGGGGCCTCTAAACGGGTCTTGAGGGGTTTTTTGCTGAAAGGAGGAACTATATCCGGATATCCAC
AGGACGGGTGTGGTCGCCATGATCGCGTAGTCGATAGTGGCTCCAAGTAGCGAAGCGAGCAGGACTGGGC
GGCGGCCAAAGCGGTCGGACAGTGCTCCGAGAACGGGTGCGCATAGAAATTGCATCAACGCATATAGCGC
TAGCAGCACGCCATAGTGACTGGCGATGCTGTCGGAATGGACGATATCCCGCAAGAGGCCCGGCAGTACC
GGCATAACCAAGCCTATGCCTACAGCATCCAGGGTGACGGTGCCGAGGATGACGATGAGCGCATTGTTAG
ATTTCATACACGGTGCCTGACTGCGTTAGCAATTTAACTGTGATAAACTACCGCATTAAAGCTTATCGAT
GATAAGCTGTCAAACATGAGAATTCTTGAAGACGAAAGGGCCTCGTGATACGCCTATTTTTATAGGTTAA
TGTCATGATAATAATGGTTTCTTAGACGTCAGGTGGCACTTTTCGGGGAAATGTGCGCGGAACCCCTATT
TGTTTATTTTTCTAAATACATTCAAATATGTATCCGCTCATGAGACAATAACCCTGATAAATGCTTCAAT
AATATTGAAAAAGGAAGAGTATGAGTATTCAACATTTCCGTGTCGCCCTTATTCCCTTTTTTGCGGCATT
TTGCCTTCCTGTTTTTGCTCACCCAGAAACGCTGGTGAAAGTAAAAGATGCTGAAGATCAGTTGGGTGCA
CGAGTGGGTTACATCGAACTGGATCTCAACAGCGGTAAGATCCTTGAGAGTTTTCGCCCCGAAGAACGTT
TTCCAATGATGAGCACTTTTAAAGTTCTGCTATGTGGCGCGGTATTATCCCGTGTTGACGCCGGGCAAGA
GCAACTCGGTCGCCGCATACACTATTCTCAGAATGACTTGGTTGAGTACTCACCAGTCACAGAAAAGCAT
CTTACGGATGGCATGACAGTAAGAGAATTATGCAGTGCTGCCATAACCATGAGTGATAACACTGCGGCCA
ACTTACTTCTGACAACGATCGGAGGACCGAAGGAGCTAACCGCTTTTTTGCACAACATGGGGGATCATGT
AACTCGCCTTGATCGTTGGGAACCGGAGCTGAATGAAGCCATACCAAACGACGAGCGTGACACCACGATG
CCTGCAGCAATGGCAACAACGTTGCGCAAACTATTAACTGGCGAACTACTTACTCTAGCTTCCCGGCAAC
AATTAATAGACTGGATGGAGGCGGATAAAGTTGCAGGACCACTTCTGCGCTCGGCCCTTCCGGCTGGCTG
GTTTATTGCTGATAAATCTGGAGCCGGTGAGCGTGGGTCTCGCGGTATCATTGCAGCACTGGGGCCAGAT
GGTAAGCCCTCCCGTATCGTAGTTATCTACACGACGGGGAGTCAGGCAACTATGGATGAACGAAATAGAC
AGATCGCTGAGATAGGTGCCTCACTGATTAAGCATTGGTAACTGTCAGACCAAGTTTACTCATATATACT
TTAGATTGATTTAAAACTTCATTTTTAATTTAAAAGGATCTAGGTGAAGATCCTTTTTGATAATCTCATG
ACCAAAATCCCTTAACGTGAGTTTTCGTTCCACTGAGCGTCAGACCCCGTAGAAAAGATCAAAGGATCTT
CTTGAGATCCTTTTTTTCTGCGCGTAATCTGCTGCTTGCAAACAAAAAAACCACCGCTACCAGCGGTGGT
TTGTTTGCCGGATCAAGAGCTACCAACTCTTTTTCCGAAGGTAACTGGCTTCAGCAGAGCGCAGATACCA
AATACTGTCCTTCTAGTGTAGCCGTAGTTAGGCCACCACTTCAAGAACTCTGTAGCACCGCCTACATACC
TCGCTCTGCTAATCCTGTTACCAGTGGCTGCTGCCAGTGGCGATAAGTCGTGTCTTACCGGGTTGGACTC
AAGACGATAGTTACCGGATAAGGCGCAGCGGTCGGGCTGAACGGGGGGTTCGTGCACACAGCCCAGCTTG
GAGCGAACGACCTACACCGAACTGAGATACCTACAGCGTGAGCTATGAGAAAGCGCCACGCTTCCCGAAG
GGAGAAAGGCGGACAGGTATCCGGTAAGCGGCAGGGTCGGAACAGGAGAGCGCACGAGGGAGCTTCCAGG
GGGAAACGCCTGGTATCTTTATAGTCCTGTCGGGTTTCGCCACCTCTGACTTGAGCGTCGATTTTTGTGA
TGCTCGTCAGGGGGGCGGAGCCTATGGAAAAACGCCAGCAACGCGGCCTTTTTACGGTTCCTGGCCTTTT
GCTGGCCTTTTGCTCACATGTTCTTTCCTGCGTTATCCCCTGATTCTGTGGATAACCGTATTACCGCCTT
TGAGTGAGCTGATACCGCTCGCCGCAGCCGAACGACCGAGCGCAGCGAGTCAGTGAGCGAGGAAGCGGAA
GAGCGCCTGATGCGGTATTTTCTCCTTACGCATCTGTGCGGTATTTCACACCGCAATGGTGCACTCTCAG
TACAATCTGCTCTGATGCCGCATAGTTAAGCCAGTATACACTCCGCTATCGCTACGTGACTGGGTCATGG
CTGCGCCCCGACACCCGCCAACACCCGCTGACGCGCCCTGACGGGCTTGTCTGCTCCCGGCATCCGCTTA
CAGACAAGCTGTGACCGTCTCCGGGAGCTGCATGTGTCAGAGGTTTTCACCGTCATCACCGAAACGCGCG
AGGCAGCTGCGGTAAAGCTCATCAGCGTGGTCGTGAAGCGATTCACAGATGTCTGCCTGTTCATCCGCGT
CCAGCTCGTTGAGTTTCTCCAGAAGCGTTAATGTCTGGCTTCTGATAAAGCGGGCCATGTTAAGGGCGGT
TTTTTCCTGTTTGGTCACTGATGCCTCCGTGTAAGGGGGATTTCTGTTCATGGGGGTAATGATACCGATG
AAACGAGAGAGGATGCTCACGATACGGGTTACTGATGATGAACATGCCCGGTTACTGGAACGTTGTGAGG
GTAAACAACTGGCGGTATGGATGCGGCGGGACCAGAGAAAAATCACTCAGGGTCAATGCCAGCGCTTCGT
TAATACAGATGTAGGTGTTCCACAGGGTAGCCAGCAGCATCCTGCGATGCAGATCCGGAACATAATGGTG
CAGGGCGCTGACTTCCGCGTTTCCAGACTTTACGAAACACGGAAACCGAAGACCATTCATGTTGTTGCTC
AGGTCGCAGACGTTTTGCAGCAGCAGTCGCTTCACGTTCGCTCGCGTATCGGTGATTCATTCTGCTAACC
AGTAAGGCAACCCCGCCAGCCTAGCCGGGTCCTCAACGACAGGAGCACGATCATGCGCACCCGTGGCCAG
GACCCAACGCTGCCCGAGATGCGCCGCGTGCGGCTGCTGGAGATGGCGGACGCGATGGATATGTTCTGCC
AAGGGTTGGTTTGCGCATTCACAGTTCTCCGCAAGAATTGATTGGCTCCAATTCTTGGAGTGGTGAATCC
GTTAGCGAGGTGCCGCCGGCTTCCATTCAGGTCGAGGTGGCCCGGCTCCATGCACCGCGACGCAACGCGG
GGAGGCAGACAAGGTATAGGGCGGCGCCTACAATCCATGCCAACCCGTTCCATGTGCTCGCCGAGGCGGC
ATAAATCGCCGTGACGATCAGCGGTCCAATGATCGAAGTTAGGCTGGTAAGAGCCGCGAGCGATCCTTGA
AGCTGTCCCTGATGGTCGTCATCTACCTGCCTGGACAGCATGGCCTGCAACGCGGGCATCCCGATGCCGC
CGGAAGCGAGAAGAATCATAATGGGGAAGGCCATCCAGCCTCGCGTCGCGAACGCCAGCAAGACGTAGCC
CAGCGCGTCGGCCGCCATGCCGGCGATAATGGCCTGCTTCTCGCCGAAACGTTTGGTGGCGGGACCAGTG
ACGAAGGCTTGAGCGAGGGCGTGCAAGATTCCGAATACCGCAAGCGACAGGCCGATCATCGTCGCGCTCC
AGCGAAAGCGGTCCTCGCCGAAAATGACCCAGAGCGCTGCCGGCACCTGTCCTACGAGTTGCATGATAAA
GAAGACAGTCATAAGTGCGGCGACGATAGTCATGCCCCGCGCCCACCGGAAGGAGCTGACTGGGTTGAAG
GCTCTCAAGGGCATCGGTCGATCGACGCTCTCCCTTATGCGACTCCTGCATTAGGAAGCAGCCCAGTAGT
AGGTTGAGGCCGTTGAGCACCGCCGCCGCAAGGAATGGTGCATGCAAGGAGATGGCGCCCAACAGTCCCC
CGGCCACGGGGCCTGCCACCATACCCACGCCGAAACAAGCGCTCATGAGCCCGAAGTGGCGAGCCCGATC
TTCCCCATCGGTGATGTCGGCGATATAGGCGCCAGCAACCGCACCTGTGGCGCCGGTGATGCCGGCCACG
ATGCGTCCGGCGTAGAGGATCG
