>Addgene plasmid #231872 | pDest17_Gcn4 P+ | depositor partial sequence | sequence record 455703 | Orf Sequence
GGTAGCAGCACCGATAGCACCCCGATGTTTGAATATGAAAATCTGGAAGATAACAGCAAAGAATGGACAC
CGCTGTTTGATAATGATATTCCGGTTTTTACCGATGATGTTAGCCTGGCAGATAAACCGATTGATAGCGG
TAGCGGTTCAGGTAGCGGTAGTCCGGAAAGCAGCGATCCGGCAGCACTGAAACGTGCCCGTAATACCGAA
GCAGCACGTCGTAGCCGTGCACGTAAACTGCAGCGTATGAAACAGTTAGAAGATAAGGTTGAAGAACTGC
TGTGCAAAAACTATCACCTGGAAAATGAAGTTGCCCGTCTGAAAAAACTGGTTGGTGAACGT
